Addgene plasmid #202219: pBCC092
Purpose: Level 2 empty backbone for strain-specific barcode DNA tag through Tn7 bacterial insertion, Tetracyline selectable marker and AmCyan1 fluorescent marker
Depositing lab: Paul Schulze-Lefert. Depositing organization: Max Planck Institute for Plant Breeding Research. Publication: Chromosomal barcodes for simultaneous tracking of near-isogenic bacterial strains in plant microbiota. Ordon J, Thouin J, Nakano RT, Ma KW, Zhang P, Huettel B, Garrido-Oter R, Schulze-Lefert P. Nat Microbiol. 2024 Apr;9(4):1117-1129. doi: 10.1038/s41564-024-01619-8. Epub 2024 Mar 19. PubMed 38503974.
Backbone
  Vector backbone: pBCC34
  Vector type: Bacterial Expression
  Selectable markers: Tetracyline
Growth in bacteria
  Bacterial resistance: Chloramphenicol and Kanamycin, 25 & 50 μg/mL
  Growth temperature: 37°C
  Growth strain: DB3.1λpir
  Copy number: Low Copy
Gene/Insert
  Gene/Insert name: pBCC25, pBCC30, pBCC56, pBCC27, pBCC26, pBCC28, pICH41822 (G5)
  Species: Synthetic
  Cloning method: Restriction Enzyme; 5′ cloning site unknown (unknown if destroyed)
Terms and licenses: Academic/Nonprofit Terms; Industry Terms: Not Available to Industry
Depositor comments: Please visit https://doi.org/10.1101/2023.04.20.537712 for bioRxiv preprint.
How to cite: pBCC092 was a gift from Paul Schulze-Lefert (Addgene plasmid # 202219 ; http://n2t.net/addgene:202219 ; RRID:Addgene_202219)
