[The description below was written by a language model from this plasmid's Addgene catalogue record and pLannotate feature annotations shown in this document.]
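Description:
pBCC092 is a low-copy, 8.7 kb bacterial mini-Tn7 delivery plasmid built on the pBCC34 backbone. It serves as a "Level 2" empty acceptor in a modular cloning system for placing strain-specific DNA barcodes into bacterial chromosomes. The listed insert is an assembly of several lower-level modules (pBCC25, 26, 27, 28, 30, 56 and pICH41822). The backbone carries an R6K γ origin, which replicates only where the pi protein is supplied, so the plasmid is maintained in a λpir host and behaves as a suicide vector in most recipients. An incP oriT allows conjugative transfer. Also outside the transposon ends are a kanamycin resistance gene (aphA1) and a sacB cassette, which confers sucrose sensitivity and can be used to counter-select cells retaining the backbone.

Between the Tn7R and Tn7L ends lies the transposable cargo. It includes a tetracycline efflux gene under its own tet promoter, flanked by a full and a minimal FRT site so that FLP recombinase can later excise the marker. It also includes an AmCyan1 cyan fluorescent protein gene driven by the tac promoter with a lac operator and closed by a lambda t0 terminator. Additional terminators insulate the units.

Still within the Tn7 ends is a chloramphenicol resistance–ccdB cassette. It explains the chloramphenicol selection and the need for a ccdB-tolerant propagation strain. It presumably acts as the counter-selectable placeholder that is replaced when a barcode module is cloned in, though the record does not state the cloning sites. The record shows no Tn7 transposase genes, so these would have to be provided separately. After barcode insertion, the plasmid is intended to give tetracycline-selectable, cyan-fluorescent, chromosomally tagged strains. This allows near-isogenic bacteria to be tracked in plant microbiota experiments.
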