Features (pLannotate 1.2.2; 27 found; start..end, strand, type, name):
     85..284     -  mobile_element Tn7R (fragment): mini-Tn7 element (right end of the Tn7 transposon) Tn7
    308..402     +  terminator     lambda t0 terminator: transcription terminator from phage lambda
    412..441     +  CDS            CmR (fragment): chloramphenicol acetyltransferase confers resistance to chloramphenicol
    504..590     +  terminator     rrnB T1 terminator: Escherichia coli rrnB; transcription terminator T1 from the E. coli rrnB gene
    623..670     -  protein_bind   FRT: FLP-mediated recombination occurs in the 8-bp core sequence TCTAGAAA (Turan and Bode, 2011). FLP recombinase from the Saccharomyces cerevisiae 2μ plasmid
    689..717     +  promoter       tet promoter: E. coli promoter for tetracycline efflux protein gene
    765..1955    +  CDS            TcR: tetracycline efflux protein; tet; confers resistance to tetracycline
   2035..2068    -  protein_bind   FRT (minimal): supports FLP-mediated excision but not integration (Turan and Bode, 2011) FLP recombinase from the Saccharomyces cerevisiae 2μ plasmid
   2109..2137    +  promoter       tac promoter: strong E. coli promoter; hybrid between the trp and lac UV5 promoters
   2145..2161    +  protein_bind   lac operator: The lac repressor binds to the lac operator to inhibit transcription in E. coli. This inhibition can be relieved by adding lactose or isopropyl-β-D-thiogalactopyranoside (IPTG). lac repressor encoded by lacI
   2201..2246    -  misc_feature   MCS (fragment): pUC18/19 multiple cloning site
   2256..2942    +  CDS            amCyan1: amCyan1 is a basic (constitutively fluorescent) cyan fluorescent protein, derived from Anemonia majano.
   2962..3056    +  terminator     lambda t0 terminator: transcription terminator from phage lambda
   3205..3235    +  promoter       lac UV5 promoter: E. coli lac promoter with an "up" mutation
   3259..3288    +  promoter       cat promoter (fragment): promoter of the E. coli cat gene encoding chloramphenicol acetyltransferase
   3289..3948    +  CDS            CmR: chloramphenicol acetyltransferase; cat; confers resistance to chloramphenicol
   4127..4285    +  CDS            ccdA (fragment): CCDA_ECO57 - Also known as H, letA. Experimental evidence at protein level: Swiss-Prot protein existence level 1. Antitoxin component of a type II toxin-antitoxin (TA) system which inhibits the post-segregational killing (PSK) of plasmid-free cells, also referred to as a plasmid addiction system. Binds to and blocks the activity of CcdB; will also remove bound CcdB protein from the CcdB-GyrA complex by forming a CcdA-CcdB complex, a process termed rejuvenation. Functions as a transcriptional corepressor for the ccdAB operon, repression also requires CcdB (By similarity). From Escherichia coli
   4290..4592    +  CDS            ccdB: CCDB_ECOLI - Also known as G, letB, letD. Experimental evidence at protein level: Swiss-Prot protein existence level 1. Toxic component of a type II toxin-antitoxin (TA) system, functioning in plasmid maintainence. Responsible for the post- segregational killing (PSK) of plasmid-free cells, also referred to as a plasmid addiction system. Half-life of over 2 hours. Cell killing by CcdB is accompanied by filamentation, defects in chromosome and plasmid segregation, defects in cell division, formation of anucleate cells, decreased DNA synthesis and plasmid loss. Interferes with the activity of DN
   4749..4914    -  mobile_element Tn7L: mini-Tn7 element (left end of the Tn7 transposon) Tn7
   4957..5402    +  promoter       sacB promoter: sacR; sacB promoter and control region
   5403..6824    +  CDS            SacB: secreted levansucrase that renders bacterial growth sensitive to sucrose; Bacillus subtilis sacB; negative selection marker
   6872..6896    +  CDS            lacZα (fragment): LacZα fragment of β-galactosidase; lacZ fragment
   6907..7001    +  terminator     lambda t0 terminator: transcription terminator from phage lambda
   7133..7945    +  CDS            aphA1: KKA1_ECOLX - Also known as nptI. Protein inferred from homology: Swiss-Prot protein existence level 3. Resistance to kanamycin and structurally-related aminoglycosides, including amikacin. From Escherichia coli.
   8115..8223    +  oriT           oriT: incP origin of transfer
   8234..8622    +  rep_origin     R6K γ ori: γ replication origin from E. coli plasmid R6K; requires the R6K initiator protein pi for replication
   8653..8739    -  terminator     rrnB T1 terminator: Escherichia coli rrnB; transcription terminator T1 from the E. coli rrnB gene
>Addgene plasmid #202219 | pBCC092 | addgene full sequence | sequence record 403472 | Addgene NGS Result
TTAATTAAAGCGGATAACAATTTCACACAGGAGGCCGCCTAGGCCGCGGCCGCGCGAATTTGCCGAATTC
GGATCCGGAGGGAGTGTGGGCGGACAATAAAGTCTTAAACTGAACAAAATAGATCTAAACTATGACAATA
AAGTCTTAAACTAGACAGAATAGTTGTAAACTGAAATCAGTCCAGTTATGCTGTGAAAAAGCATACTGGA
CTTTTGTTATGGCTAAAGCAAACTCTTCATTTTCTGAAGTGCAAATTGCCCGTCGTATTAAAGAGGGGCG
TGGCGCTGCAAGAATTCAAGCTTGGAGGACTCCTGTTGATAGATCCAGTAATGACCTCAGAACTCCATCT
GGATTTGTTCAGAACGCTCGGTTGCCGCCGGGCGTTTTTTATTGGTGAGAATCCAAGCTAGACTGCGATG
AGTGGCAGGGCGGGGCGTAATTTCTTAAGGCAGTTATTGGTGCCCTTAAACGCCTGGGGTAATGACTCTC
TAGCTTGAGGCATCAAATAAAACGAAAGGCTCAGTCGAAAGACTGGGCCTTTCGTTTTATCTGTTGTTTG
TCGGTGAACGCTCTCCTGAGTAGGACAAATCCGCCCGCCGCTGCAAGAATTCAAGCTTGGAGGAAGTTCC
TATACTTTCTAGAGAATAGGAACTTCGGAATAGGAACTTCAATGAAGAATTCTCATGTTTGACAGCTTAT
CATCGATAAGCTTTAATGCGGTAGTTTATCACAGTTAAATTGCTAACGCAGTCAGGCACCGTGTATGAAA
TCTAACAATGCGCTCATCGTCATCCTCGGCACCGTCACCCTGGATGCTGTAGGCATAGGCTTGGTTATGC
CGGTACTGCCGGGCCTCTTGCGGGATATCGTCCATTCCGACAGCATCGCCAGTCACTATGGCGTGCTGCT
AGCGCTATATGCGTTGATGCAATTTCTATGCGCACCCGTTCTCGGAGCACTGTCCGACCGCTTTGGCCGC
CGCCCAGTCCTGCTCGCTTCGCTACTTGGAGCCACTATCGACTACGCGATCATGGCGACCACACCCGTCC
TGTGGATCCTCTACGCCGGACGCATCGTGGCCGGCATCACCGGCGCCACAGGTGCGGTTGCTGGCGCCTA
TATCGCCGACATCACCGATGGGGAAGATCGGGCTCGCCACTTCGGGCTCATGAGCGCTTGTTTCGGCGTG
GGTATGGTGGCAGGCCCCGTGGCCGGGGGACTGTTGGGCGCCATCTCCTTGCATGCACCATTCCTTGCGG
CGGCGGTGCTCAACGGCCTCAACCTACTACTGGGCTGCTTCCTAATGCAGGAGTCGCATAAGGGAGAGCG
TCGACCGATGCCCTTGAGAGCCTTCAACCCAGTCAGCTCCTTCCGGTGGGCGCGGGGCATGACTATCGTC
GCCGCACTTATGACTGTTTTCTTTATCATGCAACTCGTAGGACAGGTGCCGGCAGCGCTCTGGGTCATTT
TCGGCGAGGACCGCTTTCGCTGGAGCGCGACGATGATCGGCCTGTCGCTTGCGGTATTCGGAATCTTGCA
CGCCCTCGCTCAAGCCTTCGTCACTGGTCCCGCCACCAAACGTTTCGGCGAGAAGCAGGCCATTATCGCC
GGCATGGCGGCCGACGCGCTGGGCTACGTCTTGCTGGCGTTCGCGACGCGAGGCTGGATGGCCTTCCCCA
TTATGATTCTTCTCGCTTCCGGCGGCATCGGGATGCCCGCGTTGCAGGCCATGCTGTCCAGGCAGGTAGA
TGACGACCATCAGGGACAGCTTCAAGGATCGCTCGCGGCTCTTACCAGCCTAACTTCGATCATTGGACCG
CTGATCGTCACGGCGATTTATGCCGCCTCGGCGAGCACATGGAACGGGTTGGCATGGATTGTAGGCGCCG
CCCTATACCTTGTCTGCCTCCCCGCGTTGCGTCGCGGTGCATGGAGCCGGGCCACCTCGACCTGAATGGA
AGCCGGCGGCACCTCGCTAACGGATTCACCACTCCAAGAATTGGAGCCAATCAATTCTTGCGGAGAACTG
GCTTGAAGTTCCTATACTTTCTAGAGAATAGGAACTTCGGAATAGGTACTTCCGCTACTAAATTCGAGCG
GGGAATTCTTGACAATTAATCATCGGCTCGTATAATGTGTGGAATTGTGAGCGGATAACAATTTTCACAC
AGGAAACAGCTAAATGACCATGATTACGCCAAGCTTGCATGCCTGCAGGTCGACTCTAGAGGATCCACGG
GTACCGGTCGCCACCATGGCTCTTTCAAACAAGTTTATCGGAGATGACATGAAAATGACCTACCATATGG
ATGGCTGTGTCAATGGGCATTACTTTACCGTCAAAGGTGAAGGCAGCGGGAAGCCATACGAAGGGACGCA
GACCTCGACTTTTAAAGTCACCATGGCCAACGGTGGGCCCCTTGCATTCTCCTTTGACATACTATCTACA
GTGTTCATGTATGGAAATCGATGCTTTACTGCGTATCCTACCAGTATGCCCGACTATTTCAAACAAGCAT
TTCCTGACGGAATGTCATATGAAAGGACTTTTACCTATGAAGATGGAGGAGTTGCTACAGCCAGTTGGGA
AATAAGCCTTAAAGGCAACTGCTTTGAGCACAAATCCACGTTTCATGGAGTGAACTTTCCTGCTGATGGA
CCTGTGATGGCGAAGATGACAACTGGTTGGGACCCATCTTTTGAGAAAATGACTGTCTGCGATGGAATAT
TGAAGGGTGATGTCACCGCGTTCCTCATGCTGCAAGGAGGTGGCAATTACAGATGCCAATTCCACACTTC
TTACAAGACAAAAAAACCGGTGACGATGCCACCAAACCATGCGGTGGAACATCGCATTGCGAGGACCGAC
CTTGACAAAGGTGGCAACAGTGTTCAGCTGACGGAGCACGCTGTTGCACATATAACCTCTGTTGTCCCTT
TCGCTTAATTAGCTGAGCTTGGACTCCTGTTGATAGATCCAGTAATGACCTCAGAACTCCATCTGGATTT
GTTCAGAACGCTCGGTTGCCGCCGGGCGTTTTTTATTGGTGAGAATCTCCCGCTTTACGAATTCCCATGG
GGAGCATGCGGAGTTACGTCATCCCCACCTTCCGCTGCGTTCTTCATCGATGCCCGCTTAGTGATATGCT
TAAAACTCCAAGCACAGCCTTCTCCCCGGGGCGGCCGCATTAGGCACCCCAGGCTTTACACTTTATGCTT
CCGGCTCGTATAATGTGTGGATTTTGAGTTAGGATCCGTCGAGATTTTCAGGAGCTAAGGAAGCTAAAAT
GGAGAAAAAAATCACTGGATATACCACCGTTGATATATCCCAATGGCATCGTAAAGAACATTTTGAGGCA
TTTCAGTCAGTTGCTCAATGTACCTATAACCAGACCGTTCAGCTGGATATTACGGCCTTTTTAAAGACCG
TAAAGAAAAATAAGCACAAGTTTTATCCGGCCTTTATTCACATTCTTGCCCGCCTGATGAATGCTCATCC
GGAATTCCGTATGGCAATGAAAGACGGTGAGCTGGTGATATGGGATAGTGTTCACCCTTGTTACACCGTT
TTCCATGAGCAAACTGAAACGTTTTCATCGCTCTGGAGTGAATACCACGACGATTTCCGGCAGTTTCTAC
ACATATATTCGCAAGATGTGGCGTGTTACGGTGAAAACCTGGCCTATTTCCCTAAAGGGTTTATTGAGAA
TATGTTTTTCGTCTCAGCCAATCCCTGGGTGAGTTTCACCAGTTTTGATTTAAACGTGGCCAATATGGAC
AACTTCTTCGCCCCCGTTTTCACCATGGGCAAATATTATACGCAAGGCGACAAGGTGCTGATGCCGCTGG
CGATTCAGGTTCATCATGCCGTTTGTGATGGCTTCCATGTCGGCAGAATGCTTAATGAATTACAACAGTA
CTGCGATGAGTGGCAGGGCGGGGCGTAAACGCGTGGATCCGGCTTACTAAAAGCCAGATAACAGTATGCG
TATTTGCGCGCTGATTTTTGCGGTATAAGAATATATACTGATATGTATACCCGAAGTATGTCAAAAAGAG
GTATGCTATGAAGCAGCGTATTACAGTGACAGTTGACAGCGACAGCTATCAGTTGCTCAAGGCATATATG
ATGTCAATATCTCCGGTCTGGTAAGCACAACCATGCAGAATGAAGCCCGTCGTCTGCGTGCCGAACGCTG
GAAAGCGGAAAATCAGGAAGGGATGGCTGAGGTCGCCCGGTTTATTGAAATGAACGGCTCTTTTGCTGAC
GAGAACAGGGGCTGGTGAAATGCAGTTTAAGGTTTACACCTATAAAAGAGAGAGCCGTTATCGTCTGTTT
GTGGATGTACAGAGTGATATTATTGACACGCCCGGACGACGGATGGTGATCCCCCTGGCCAGTGCACGTC
TGCTGTCAGATAAAGTCTCCCGTGAACTTTACCCGGTGGTGCATATCGGGGATGAAAGCTGGCGCATGAT
GACCACCGATATGGCCAGTGTGCCGGTATCCGTTATCGGGGAAGAAGTGGCTGATCTCAGCCACCGCGAA
AATGACATCAAAAACGCCATTAACCTGATGTTCTGGGGAATATAAATGTCAGGCTCCCTTATACACAGCC
CCCGGGGATGCTGGTTGTCATTGCCCCTCCTTCCTCTAAGTGATAAGGTTACTTCCTCTAAATGACCAAG
CAGGGTATCTAATCCTGTTAACGCTCGCTCAGAGAATTCGCATGCGGAGTCGAGGGAGAACCAGATAAGT
GAAATCTAGTTCCAAACTATTTTGTCATTTTTAATTTTCGTATTAGCTTACGACGCTACACCCAGTTCCC
ATCTATTTTGTCACTCTTCCCTAAATAATCCTTAAAAACTCCATTTCCACCCCTCCCAGTTCCCAACTAT
TTTGTCCGCCCACACGCTGAGCGAATTCCACGCTTGTGGAATTCCTCGAGGGAGTTCACATATACCTGCC
GTTCACTATTATTTAGTGAAATGAGATATTATGATATTTTCTGAATTGTGATTAAAAAGGCAACTTTATG
CCCATGCAACAGAAACTATAAAAAATACAGAGAATGAAAAGAAACAGATAGATTTTTTAGTTCTTTAGGC
CCGTAGTCTGCAAATCCTTTTATGATTTTCTATCAAACAAAAGAGGAAAATAGACCAGTTGCAATCCAAA
CGAGAGTCTAATAGAATGAGGTCGAAAAGTAAATCGCGCGGGTTTGTTACTGATAAAGCAGGCAAGACCT
AAAATGTGTAAAGGGCAAAGTGTATACTTTGGCGTCACCCCTTACATATTTTAGGTCTTTTTTTATTGTG
CGTAACTAACTTGCCATCTTCAAACAGGAGGGCTGGAAGAAGCAGACCGCTAACACAGTACATAAAAAAG
GAGACATGAACGATGAACATCAAAAAGTTTGCAAAACAAGCAACAGTATTAACCTTTACTACCGCACTGC
TGGCAGGAGGCGCAACTCAAGCGTTTGCGAAAGAAACGAACCAAAAGCCATATAAGGAAACATACGGCAT
TTCCCATATTACACGCCATGATATGCTGCAAATCCCTGAACAGCAAAAAAATGAAAAATATCAAGTTCCT
GAATTCGATTCGTCCACAATTAAAAATATCTCTTCTGCAAAAGGCCTGGACGTTTGGGACAGCTGGCCAT
TACAAAACGCTGACGGCACTGTCGCAAACTATCACGGCTACCACATCGTCTTTGCATTAGCCGGAGATCC
TAAAAATGCGGATGACACATCGATTTACATGTTCTATCAAAAAGTCGGCGAAACTTCTATTGACAGCTGG
AAAAACGCTGGCCGCGTCTTTAAAGACAGCGACAAATTCGATGCAAATGATTCTATCCTAAAAGACCAAA
CACAAGAATGGTCAGGTTCAGCCACATTTACATCTGACGGAAAAATCCGTTTATTCTACACTGATTTCTC
CGGTAAACATTACGGCAAACAAACACTGACAACTGCACAAGTTAACGTATCAGCATCAGACAGCTCTTTG
AACATCAACGGTGTAGAGGATTATAAATCAATCTTTGACGGTGACGGAAAAACGTATCAAAATGTACAGC
AGTTCATCGATGAAGGCAACTACAGCTCAGGCGACAACCATACGCTGAGAGATCCTCACTACGTAGAAGA
TAAAGGCCACAAATACTTAGTATTTGAAGCAAACACTGGAACTGAAGATGGCTACCAAGGCGAAGAATCT
TTATTTAACAAAGCATACTATGGCAAAAGCACATCATTCTTCCGTCAAGAAAGTCAAAAACTTCTGCAAA
GCGATAAAAAACGCACGGCTGAGTTAGCAAACGGCGCTCTCGGTATGATTGAGCTAAACGATGATTACAC
ACTGAAAAAAGTGATGAAACCGCTGATTGCATCTAACACAGTAACAGATGAAATTGAACGCGCGAACGTC
TTTAAAATGAACGGCAAATGGTACCTGTTCACTGACTCCCGCGGATCAAAAATGACGATTGACGGCATTA
CGTCTAACGATATTTACATGCTTGGTTATGTTTCTAATTCTTTAACTGGCCCATACAAGCCGCTGAACAA
AACTGGCCTTGTGTTAAAAATGGATCTTGATCCTAACGATGTAACCTTTACTTACTCACACTTCGCTGTA
CCTCAAGCGAAAGGAAACAATGTCGTGATTACAAGCTATATGACAAACAGAGGATTCTACGCAGACAAAC
AATCAACGTTTGCGCCAAGCTTCCTGCTGAACATCAAAGGCAAGAAAACATCTGTTGTCAAAGACAGCAT
CCTTGAACAAGGACAATTAACAGTTAACAAATAAATTCGCTGAGCGAGGATGCACATGTGACCGAGGGAA
GCTTGCGGCCGCGTCGTGACTGGGAAAACCCTGGCGACTAGTCTTGGACTCCTGTTGATAGATCCAGTAA
TGACCTCAGAACTCCATCTGGATTTGTTCAGAACGCTCGGTTGCCGCCGGGCGTTTTTTATTGGTGAGAA
TCCAGGGGTCCCCAATAATTACGATTTAAATTTGTGTCTCAAAATCTCTGATGTTACATTGCACAAGATA
AAAATATATCATCATGAACAATAAAACTGTCTGCTTACATAAACAGTAATACAAGGGGTGTTATGAGCCA
TATTCAGCGTGAAACGAGCTGTAGCCGTCCGCGTCTGAACAGCAACATGGATGCGGATCTGTATGGCTAT
AAATGGGCGCGTGATAACGTGGGTCAGAGCGGCGCGACCATTTATCGTCTGTATGGCAAACCGGATGCGC
CGGAACTGTTTCTGAAACATGGCAAAGGCAGCGTGGCGAACGATGTGACCGATGAAATGGTGCGTCTGAA
CTGGCTGACCGAATTTATGCCGCTGCCGACCATTAAACATTTTATTCGCACCCCGGATGATGCGTGGCTG
CTGACCACCGCGATTCCGGGCAAAACCGCGTTTCAGGTGCTGGAAGAATATCCGGATAGCGGCGAAAACA
TTGTGGATGCGCTGGCCGTGTTTCTGCGTCGTCTGCATAGCATTCCGGTGTGCAACTGCCCGTTTAACAG
CGATCGTGTGTTTCGTCTGGCCCAGGCGCAGAGCCGTATGAACAACGGCCTGGTGGATGCGAGCGATTTT
GATGATGAACGTAACGGCTGGCCGGTGGAACAGGTGTGGAAAGAAATGCATAAACTGCTGCCGTTTAGCC
CGGATAGCGTGGTGACCCACGGCGATTTTAGCCTGGATAACCTGATTTTCGATGAAGGCAAACTGATTGG
CTGCATTGATGTGGGCCGTGTGGGCATTGCGGATCGTTATCAGGATCTGGCCATTCTGTGGAACTGCCTG
GGCGAATTTAGCCCGAGCCTGCAAAAACGTCTGTTTCAGAAATATGGCATTGATAATCCGGATATGAACA
AACTGCAATTTCATCTGATGCTGGATGAATTTTTCTAATAATTAATTGGACCGCGGTCCGCGCGTTGTCC
TTTTCCGCTGCATAACCCTGCTTCGGGGTCATTATAGCGATTTTTTCGGTATATCCATCCTTTTTCGCAC
GATATACAGGATTTTGCCAAAGGGTTCGTGTAGACTTTCCTTGGTGTATCCAACGGCGTCAGCCGGGCAG
GATAGGTGAAGTAGGCCCACCCGCGAGCGGGTGTTCCTTCTTCACTGTCCCTTATTCGCACCTGGCGGTG
CTCAACGGGAATCCTGCTCTGCGAGGCTGGCCGTAGGCCGGCCGATCTGAAGATCAGCAGTTCAACCTGT
TGATAGTACGTACTAAGCTCTCATGTTTCACGTACTAAGCTCTCATGTTTAACGTACTAAGCTCTCATGT
TTAACGAACTAAACCCTCATGGCTAACGTACTAAGCTCTCATGGCTAACGTACTAAGCTCTCATGTTTCA
CGTACTAAGCTCTCATGTTTGAACAATAAAATTAATATAAATCAGCAACTTAAATAGCCTCTAAGGTTTT
AAGTTTTATAAGAAAAAAAAGAATATATAAGGCTTTTAAAGCCTTTAAGGTTTAACGGTTGTGGACAACA
AGCCAGGGATGTAACGCACTGAGAAGCCCTTAGAGCCTCTCAAAGCAATTTTGAGTGACACAGGAACACT
TAACGGCTGACATGGGGCGCGCCCAGCTGTCTAGGGCGGCGGATTTGTCCTACTCAGGAGAGCGTTCACC
GACAAACAACAGATAAAACGAAAGGCCCAGTCTTTCGACTGAGCCTTTCGTTTTATTTGATGCCT
